Addgene plasmid #19301: pRK5-HA GST RagB wt
Depositing lab: David Sabatini. Depositing organization: Whitehead Institute for Biomedical Research. Publication: The Rag GTPases bind raptor and mediate amino acid signaling to mTORC1. Sancak Y, Peterson TR, Shaul YD, Lindquist RA, Thoreen CC, Bar-Peled L, Sabatini DM. Science. 2008 Jun 13. 320(5882):1496-501. 10.1126/science.1157535 PubMed 18497260.
Backbone
  Vector backbone: pRK5
  Backbone manufacturer: BD PharMingen
  Backbone size w/o insert (bp): 4754
  Vector type: Mammalian Expression
Growth in bacteria
  Bacterial resistance: Ampicillin, 100 μg/mL
  Growth temperature: 37°C
  Growth strain: DH5alpha
  Copy number: High Copy
Gene/Insert
  Gene/Insert name: Ras-related GTP binding B (alt name: RRAGB)
  Species: H. sapiens (human)
  Insert size (bp): 1040
  Entrez Gene: RRAGB (a.k.a. RAGB, bA465E19.1)
  Tag / fusion protein: HA (N terminal on insert); GST (N terminal on insert)
  Cloning method: Restriction Enzyme; 5′ cloning site SalI (not destroyed); 3′ cloning site NotI (not destroyed)
  Sequencing primers: 5′ SP6, pGEX 5'; 3′ pBABE 3'
Terms and licenses: Academic/Nonprofit Terms; Industry Terms: Not Available to Industry
How to cite: pRK5-HA GST RagB wt was a gift from David Sabatini (Addgene plasmid # 19301 ; http://n2t.net/addgene:19301 ; RRID:Addgene_19301)
