[The description below was written by a language model from this plasmid's Addgene catalogue record and pLannotate feature annotations shown in this document.]
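Description:
pRK5-HA GST RagB wt is a mammalian expression plasmid built on the pRK5 backbone that encodes wild-type human RagB (RRAGB, Ras-related GTP binding B) fused at its N terminus to HA and glutathione S-transferase tags. It is maintained in E. coli as a high-copy plasmid through a ColE1/pUC-type origin and selected with ampicillin via the β-lactamase gene. An M13 phage origin is also present, along with leftover fragments of lacZα, lacI, rop and bom and a lac promoter/operator region that are remnants of the backbone's cloning history rather than functional parts of the payload. No mammalian selection marker is annotated, which fits transient transfection use. An SV40 enhancer/early promoter region sits downstream of the expression cassette.

Expression is driven by the human cytomegalovirus immediate early enhancer and promoter, followed by a fragment of CMV intron A and an SP6 promoter that can serve as a sequencing or in vitro transcription site. The Schistosoma japonicum GST coding sequence lies upstream of the Rag open reading frame, which was cloned between SalI and NotI sites, and the transcript ends at an SV40 polyadenylation signal. The automated annotation labels the GTPase coding region as RRAGA. This most likely reflects the close homology between RagA and RagB, as the catalogue identifies the insert as RRAGB. The HA tag is not separately annotated, and a short match to an IgH signal sequence fragment is of unclear significance.

The GST and HA tags allow glutathione-affinity pulldown and immunodetection of RagB from transfected cells. The associated publication concerns Rag GTPase binding to raptor and amino acid signalling to mTORC1, with this construct serving as the wild-type form.
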