Features (pLannotate 1.2.2; 21 found; start..end, strand, type, name):
      7..386     +  enhancer       CMV enhancer: human cytomegalovirus immediate early enhancer
    387..590     +  promoter       CMV promoter: human cytomegalovirus (CMV) immediate early promoter
    726..769     +  intron         CMV intron (fragment): modified intron A from human cytomegalovirus
    821..839     +  promoter       SP6 promoter: promoter for bacteriophage SP6 RNA polymerase
    843..880     +  CDS            IgH signal sequence (fragment): signal sequence from the mouse immunoglobulin heavy chain variable region
   1025..1678    +  CDS            GST26_SCHJA: Experimental evidence at protein level: Swiss-Prot protein existence level 1. GST isoenzymes appear to play a central role in the parasite detoxification system. Other functions are also suspected including a role in increasing the solubility of haematin in the parasite gut. From Schistosoma japonicum (Blood fluke).
   1844..2782    +  CDS            RRAGA: RRAGA_HUMAN - Experimental evidence at protein level: Swiss-Prot protein existence level 1. (Microbial infection) May alternatively act as a cellular target for adenovirus E3-14.7K, an inhibitor of TNF-alpha functions, thereby affecting cell death. From Homo sapiens (Human).
   2832..2966    +  polyA_signal   SV40 poly(A) signal: SV40 polyadenylation signal
   3035..3392    +  promoter       SV40 promoter: SV40 enhancer and early promoter
   3411..3565    +  CDS            lacZα (fragment): LacZα fragment of β-galactosidase; lacZ fragment
   3571..3622    -  misc_feature   bom (fragment): basis of mobility region from pBR322
   3641..4021    +  rep_origin     M13 ori (sequence partly withheld): M13 bacteriophage origin of replication; arrow indicates direction of (+) strand synthesis
   4097..4146    -  misc_feature   bom (fragment): basis of mobility region from pBR322
   4248..4283    -  CDS            rop (fragment): Rop protein, which maintains plasmids at low copy number; rop
   4378..4482    +  promoter       AmpR promoter: bla
   4483..5343    +  CDS            AmpR: β-lactamase; bla; confers resistance to ampicillin, carbenicillin, and related antibiotics
   5514..6102    +  rep_origin     ori: high-copy-number ColE1/pMB1/pBR322/pUC origin of replication
   6285..6377    +  CDS            lacI (fragment): lac repressor; lacI; The lac repressor binds to the lac operator to inhibit transcription in E. coli. This inhibition can be relieved by adding lactose or isopropyl-β-D-thiogalactopyranoside (IPTG).
   6390..6411    +  protein_bind   CAP binding site: CAP binding activates transcription in the presence of cAMP. E. coli catabolite activator protein
   6426..6456    +  promoter       lac promoter: promoter for the E. coli lac operon
   6464..6480    +  protein_bind   lac operator: The lac repressor binds to the lac operator to inhibit transcription in E. coli. This inhibition can be relieved by adding lactose or isopropyl-β-D-thiogalactopyranoside (IPTG). lac repressor encoded by lacI
>Addgene plasmid #19301 | pRK5-HA GST RagB wt | addgene full sequence | sequence record 219892 | Addgene NGS Result
TCGCCCGACATTGATTATTGACTAGTTATTAATAGTAATCAATTACGGGGTCATTAGTTCATAGCCCATA
TATGGAGTTCCGCGTTACATAACTTACGGTAAATGGCCCGCCTGGCTGACCGCCCAACGACCCCCGCCCA
TTGACGTCAATAATGACGTATGTTCCCATAGTAACGCCAATAGGGACTTTCCATTGACGTCAATGGGTGG
AGTATTTACGGTAAACTGCCCACTTGGCAGTACATCAAGTGTATCATATGCCAAGTACGCCCCCTATTGA
CGTCAATGACGGTAAATGGCCCGCCTGGCATTATGCCCAGTACATGACCTTATGGGACTTTCCTACTTGG
CAGTACATCTACGTATTAGTCATCGCTATTACCATGGTGATGCGGTTTTGGCAGTACATCAATGGGCGTG
GATAGCGGTTTGACTCACGGGGATTTCCAAGTCTCCACCCCATTGACGTCAATGGGAGTTTGTTTTGGCA
CCAAAATCAACGGGACTTTCCAAAATGTCGTAACAACTCCGCCCCATTGACGCAAATGGGCGGTAGGCGT
GTACGGTGGGAGGTCTATATAAGCAGAGCTCGTTTAGTGAACCGTCAGATCGCCTGGAGACGCCATCCAC
GCTGTTTTGACCTCCATAGAAGACACCGGGACCGATCCAGCCTCCGCGGCCGGGAACGGTGCATTGGAAC
GCGGATTCCCCGTGCCAAGAGTGACGTAAGTACCGCCTATAGAGTCTATAGGCCCACCCCCTTGGCTTCG
TTAGAACGCGGCTACAATTAATACATAACCTTATGTATCATACACATACGATTTAGGTGACACTATAGAA
TAACATCCACTTTGCCTTTCTCTCCACAGGTGTCCACTCCCAGGTCCAACTGCACCTCGGTTCTATCGAT
TGAATTCCCGAACCGACAGTCGGTCTCTTCACCAAGGCCATTCGCGCCACCATGGGCTACCCCTATGATG
TGCCTGACTACGCAGATCTCAATGGTGGTGGTGGTGGGTCGAGAATGTCCCCTATACTAGGTTATTGGAA
AATTAAGGGCCTTGTGCAACCCACTCGACTTCTTTTGGAATATCTTGAAGAAAAATATGAAGAGCATTTG
TATGAGCGCGATGAAGGTGATAAATGGCGAAACAAAAAGTTTGAATTGGGTTTGGAGTTTCCCAATCTTC
CTTATTATATTGATGGTGATGTTAAATTAACACAGTCTATGGCCATCATACGTTATATAGCTGACAAGCA
CAACATGTTGGGTGGTTGTCCAAAAGAGCGTGCAGAGATTTCAATGCTTGAAGGAGCGGTTTTGGATATT
AGATACGGTGTTTCGAGAATTGCATATAGTAAAGACTTTGAAACTCTCAAAGTTGATTTTCTTAGCAAGC
TACCTGAAATGCTGAAAATGTTCGAAGATCGTTTATGTCATAAAACATATTTAAATGGTGATCATGTAAC
CCATCCTGACTTCATGTTGTATGACGCTCTTGATGTTGTTTTATACATGGACCCAATGTGCCTGGATGCG
TTCCCAAAATTAGTTTGTTTTAAAAAACGTATTGAAGCTATCCCACAAATTGATAAGTACTTGAAATCCA
GCAAGTATATAGCATGGCCTTTGCAGGGCTGGCAAGCCACGTTTGGTGGTGGCGACCATCCTCCAAAAGG
TGGAGGTGGTGGGTCGAGGGGAGGTTCTGGTGGATCAGGAGGTTCAGGTGGATCTGGGTCGACGATGGAA
GAATCTGACTCTGAGAAAACGACGGAGAAAGAAAATCTGGGGCCGAGAATGGATCCACCACTAGGGGAAC
CGGAAGGATCGCTTGGGTGGGTGCTACCAAATACAGCCATGAAGAAAAAGGTGCTGTTGATGGGTAAAAG
TGGGTCTGGTAAGACCAGCATGAGGTCTATTATCTTTGCAAATTATATTGCCAGAGACACACGTCGCCTT
GGCGCAACAATTGATGTAGAACATTCTCATGTTCGATTTCTGGGAAACCTGGTATTGAACCTGTGGGATT
GTGGTGGGCAAGACACCTTCATGGAAAATTATTTCACTAGCCAACGGGACAACATCTTCCGAAATGTGGA
GGTTCTGATTTATGTCTTTGATGTGGAGAGCCGCGAACTGGAAAAGGACATGCACTATTACCAATCATGC
CTGGAGGCCATTCTGCAGAATTCTCCAGATGCCAAAATATTTTGCTTGGTACACAAAATGGATCTGGTAC
AGGAGGATCAACGGGACCTGATTTTTAAAGAGCGAGAAGAAGATTTGAGGCGTTTGTCTCGCCCATTGGA
ATGTTCTTGTTTCCGAACATCTATCTGGGATGAAACCCTCTATAAGGCTTGGTCCAGCATAGTTTATCAG
CTGATTCCCAATGTTCAGCAGCTGGAAATGAACCTAAGGAATTTTGCTGAAATTATCGAAGCTGATGAAG
TACTTCTTTTTGAGAGAGCTACTTTTCTGGTAATTTCTCACTATCAGTGTAAAGAGCAGCGTGATGCCCA
TAGATTTGAGAAAATAAGCAACATTATTAAGCAGTTCAAGCTGAGCTGCAGCAAGCTGGCTGCCTCTTTC
CAGAGTATGGAAGTCAGGAACTCTAACTTCGCTGCTTTCATTGACATCTTTACATCCAACACTTATGTGA
TGGTTGTGATGTCTGATCCGTCCATTCCTTCTGCAGCTACTCTGATCAACATCCGCAATGCCAGGAAACA
CTTTGAAAAGCTGGAAAGAGTGGATGGACCAAAGCAGTGTCTTCTCATGCGCTAAGCGGCCGCTAAGTAA
GTAAGGATCCCCAGCTTGGCCGCCATGGCCCAACTTGTTTATTGCAGCTTATAATGGTTACAAATAAAGC
AATAGCATCACAAATTTCACAAATAAAGCATTTTTTTCACTGCATTCTAGTTGTGGTTTGTCCAAACTCA
TCAATGTATCTTATCATGTCTGGATCGGGAATTAATTCGGCGCAGCACCATGGCCTGAAATAACCTCTGA
AAGAGGAACTTGGTTAGGTACCTTCTGAGGCGGAAAGAACCAGCTGTGGAATGTGTGTCAGTTAGGGTGT
GGAAAGTCCCCAGGCTCCCCAGCAGGCAGAAGTATGCAAAGCATGCATCTCAATTAGTCAGCAACCAGGT
GTGGAAAGTCCCCAGGCTCCCCAGCAGGCAGAAGTATGCAAAGCATGCATCTCAATTAGTCAGCAACCAT
AGTCCCGCCCCTAACTCCGCCCATCCCGCCCCTAACTCCGCCCAGTTCCGCCCATTCTCCGCCCCATGGC
TGACTAATTTTTTTTATTTATGCAGAGGCCGAGGCCGCCTCGGCCTCTGAGCTATTCCAGAAGTAGTGAG
GAGGCTTTTTTGGAGGCCTAGGCTTTTGCAAAAAGCTGTTAACAGCTTGGCACTGGCCGTCGTTTTACAA
CGTCGTGACTGGGAAAACCCTGGCGTTACCCAACTTAATCGCCTTGCAGCACATCCCCCTTTCGCCAGCT
GGCGTAATAGCGAAGAGGCCCGCACCGATCGCCCTTCCCAACAGTTGCGCAGCCTGAATGGCGAATGGCG
CCTGATGCGGTATTTTCTCCTTACGCATCTGTGCGGTATTTCACACCGCATA
[142 nt withheld, positions 3623-3764]
C
[141 nt withheld, positions 3766-3906]
CCTTTGACGTTGGAGTCCACGTTCTTT
[37 nt withheld, positions 3934-3970]
ACCCTATCTCGGGCTATTCTTTTGATTTATAAGGGATTTTGCCGATTTCGGCCTATTGGTTAAAAAATGA
GCTGATTTAACAAAAATTTAACGCGAATTTTAACAAAATATTAACGTTTACAATTTTATGGTGCACTCTC
AGTACAATCTGCTCTGATGCCGCATAGTTAAGCCAGCCCCGACACCCGCCAACACCCGCTGACGCGCCCT
GACGGGCTTGTCTGCTCCCGGCATCCGCTTACAGACAAGCTGTGACCGTCTCCGGGAGCTGCATGTGTCA
GAGGTTTTCACCGTCATCACCGAAACGCGCGAGACGAAAGGGCCTCGTGATACGCCTATTTTTATAGGTT
AATGTCATGATAATAATGGTTTCTTAGACGTCAGGTGGCACTTTTCGGGGAAATGTGCGCGGAACCCCTA
TTTGTTTATTTTTCTAAATACATTCAAATATGTATCCGCTCATGAGACAATAACCCTGATAAATGCTTCA
ATAATATTGAAAAAGGAAGAGTATGAGTATTCAACATTTCCGTGTCGCCCTTATTCCCTTTTTTGCGGCA
TTTTGCCTTCCTGTTTTTGCTCACCCAGAAACGCTGGTGAAAGTAAAAGATGCTGAAGATCAGTTGGGTG
CACGAGTGGGTTACATCGAACTGGATCTCAACAGCGGTAAGATCCTTGAGAGTTTTCGCCCCGAAGAACG
TTTTCCAATGATGAGCACTTTTAAAGTTCTGCTATGTGGCGCGGTATTATCCCGTATTGACGCCGGGCAA
GAGCAACTCGGTCGCCGCATACACTATTCTCAGAATGACTTGGTTGAGTACTCACCAGTCACAGAAAAGC
ATCTTACGGATGGCATGACAGTAAGAGAATTATGCAGTGCTGCCATAACCATGAGTGATAACACTGCGGC
CAACTTACTTCTGACAACGATCGGAGGACCGAAGGAGCTAACCGCTTTTTTGCACAACATGGGGGATCAT
GTAACTCGCCTTGATCGTTGGGAACCGGAGCTGAATGAAGCCATACCAAACGACGAGCGTGACACCACGA
TGCCTGTAGCAATGGCAACAACGTTGCGCAAACTATTAACTGGCGAACTACTTACTCTAGCTTCCCGGCA
ACAATTAATAGACTGGATGGAGGCGGATAAAGTTGCAGGACCACTTCTGCGCTCGGCCCTTCCGGCTGGC
TGGTTTATTGCTGATAAATCTGGAGCCGGTGAGCGTGGGTCTCGCGGTATCATTGCAGCACTGGGGCCAG
ATGGTAAGCCCTCCCGTATCGTAGTTATCTACACGACGGGGAGTCAGGCAACTATGGATGAACGAAATAG
ACAGATCGCTGAGATAGGTGCCTCACTGATTAAGCATTGGTAACTGTCAGACCAAGTTTACTCATATATA
CTTTAGATTGATTTAAAACTTCATTTTTAATTTAAAAGGATCTAGGTGAAGATCCTTTTTGATAATCTCA
TGACCAAAATCCCTTAACGTGAGTTTTCGTTCCACTGAGCGTCAGACCCCGTAGAAAAGATCAAAGGATC
TTCTTGAGATCCTTTTTTTCTGCGCGTAATCTGCTGCTTGCAAACAAAAAAACCACCGCTACCAGCGGTG
GTTTGTTTGCCGGATCAAGAGCTACCAACTCTTTTTCCGAAGGTAACTGGCTTCAGCAGAGCGCAGATAC
CAAATACTGTTCTTCTAGTGTAGCCGTAGTTAGGCCACCACTTCAAGAACTCTGTAGCACCGCCTACATA
CCTCGCTCTGCTAATCCTGTTACCAGTGGCTGCTGCCAGTGGCGATAAGTCGTGTCTTACCGGGTTGGAC
TCAAGACGATAGTTACCGGATAAGGCGCAGCGGTCGGGCTGAACGGGGGGTTCGTGCACACAGCCCAGCT
TGGAGCGAACGACCTACACCGAACTGAGATACCTACAGCGTGAGCTATGAGAAAGCGCCACGCTTCCCGA
AGGGAGAAAGGCGGACAGGTATCCGGTAAGCGGCAGGGTCGGAACAGGAGAGCGCACGAGGGAGCTTCCA
GGGGGAAACGCCTGGTATCTTTATAGTCCTGTCGGGTTTCGCCACCTCTGACTTGAGCGTCGATTTTTGT
GATGCTCGTCAGGGGGGCGGAGCCTATGGAAAAACGCCAGCAACGCGGCCTTTTTACGGTTCCTGGCCTT
TTGCTGGCCTTTTGCTCACATGTTCTTTCCTGCGTTATCCCCTGATTCTGTGGATAACCGTATTACCGCC
TTTGAGTGAGCTGATACCGCTCGCCGCAGCCGAACGACCGAGCGCAGCGAGTCAGTGAGCGAGGAAGCGG
AAGAGCGCCCAATACGCAAACCGCCTCTCCCCGCGCGTTGGCCGATTCATTAATGCAGCTGGCACGACAG
GTTTCCCGACTGGAAAGCGGGCAGTGAGCGCAACGCAATTAATGTGAGTTAGCTCACTCATTAGGCACCC
CAGGCTTTACACTTTATGCTTCCGGCTCGTATGTTGTGTGGAATTGTGAGCGGATAACAATTTCACACAG
GAAACAGCTATGACATGATTACGAATTAATTCGAGC
