>Addgene plasmid #19301 | pRK5-HA GST RagB wt | addgene partial sequence | sequence record 199751 | Sp6 5'-ATTTAGGTGACACTATAG-3'
CTGCACCTCGGTTCTATCGATTGAATTCCCGAACCGACAGTCGGTCTCTTCACCAAGGCCATTCGCGCCA
CCATGGGCTACCCCTATGATGTGCCTGACTACGCAGATCTCAATGGTGGTGGTGGTGGGTCGAGAATGTC
CCCTATACTAGGTTATTGGAAAATTAAGGGCCTTGTGCAACCCACTCGACTTCTTTTGGAATATCTTGAA
GAAAAATATGAAGAGCATTTGTATGAGCGCGATGAAGGTGATAAATGGCGAAACAAAAAGTTTGAATTGG
GTTTGGAGTTTCCCAATCTTCCTTATTATATTGATGGTGATGTTAAATTAACACAGTCTATGGCCATCAT
ACGTTATATAGCTGACAAGCACAACATGTTGGGTGGTTGTCCAAAAGAGCGTGCAGAGATTTCAATGCTT
GAAGGAGCGGTTTTGGATATTAGATACGGTGTTTCGAGAATTGCATATAGTAAAGACTTTGAAACTCTCA
AAGTTGATTTTCTTAGCAAGCTACCTGAAATGCTGAAAATGTTCGAAGATCGTTTATGTCATAAAACATA
TTTAAATGGTGATCATGTAACCCATCCTGACTTCATGTTGTATGACGCTCTTGATGTTGTTTTATACATG
GACCCAAT
