>Addgene plasmid #19301 | pRK5-HA GST RagB wt | addgene partial sequence | sequence record 199752 | 19301 with pGEX-5'
GGAGGTGGTGGGTCGAGGGGAGGTTCTGGTGGATCAGGAGGTTCAGGTGGATCTGGGTCGACGATGGAAG
AATCTGACTCTGAGAAAACGACGGAGAAAGAAAATCTGGGGCCGAGAATGGATCCACCACTAGGGGAACC
GGAAGGATCGCTTGGGTGGGTGCTACCAAATACAGCCATGAAGAAAAAGGTGCTGTTGATGGGTAAAAGT
GGGTCTGGTAAGACCAGCATGAGGTCTATTATCTTTGCAAATTATATTGCCAGAGACACACGTCGCCTTG
GCGCAACAATTGATGTAGAACATTCTCATGTTCGATTTCTGGGAAACCTGGTATTGAACCTGTGGGATTG
TGGTGGGCAAGACACCTTCATGGAAAATTATTTCACTAGCCAACGGGACAACATCTTCCGAAATGTGGAG
GTTCTGATTTATGTCTTTGATGTGGAGAGCCGCGAACTGGAAAAGGACATGCACTATTACCAATCATGCC
TGGAGGCCATTCTGCAGAATTCTCCAGATGCCAAAATATTTTGCTTGGTACACAAAATGGATCTGGTACA
GGAGGATCAACGGGACCTGATTTTTAAAGAGCGAGAAGAAGATTTGAGGCGTTTGTCTCGCCCATTGGAA
TGTTCTTGTTTCCGAACATCTATCTGGGATGAAACCCTCTATAAGGCTTGGTCCAGCATAGTTTATCAGC
TGATTCCCAATGTTCAGCAGCTGGAAATGAACCT
