>Addgene plasmid #19301 | pRK5-HA GST RagB wt | depositor partial sequence | sequence record 199753 | Author sequence
GTATATAGCATGGCCTTTGCAGGGCTGGCAAGCCACGTTTGGTGGTGGCGACCATCCTCCAAAAGGTGGA
GGTGGTGGGTCGAGGGGAGGTTCTGGTGGATCAGGAGGTTCAGGTGGATCTGGGTCGACGATGGAAGAAT
CTGACTCTGAGAAAACGACGGAGAAAGAAAATCTGGGGCCGAGAATGGATCCACCACTAGGGGAACCGGA
AGGATCGCTTGGGTGGGTGCTACCAAATACAGCCATGAAGAAAAAGGTGCTGTTGATGGGTAAAAGTGGG
TCTGGTAAGACCAGCATGAGGTCTATTATCTTTGCAAATTATATTGCCAGAGACACACGTCGCCTTGGCG
CAACAATTGATGTAGAACATTCTCATGTTCGATTTCTGGGAAACCTGGTATTGAACCTGTGGGATTGTGG
TGGGCAAGACACCTTCATGGAAAATTATTTCACTAGCCAACGGGACAACATCTTCCGAAATGTGGAGGTT
CTGATTTATGTCTTTGATGTGGAGAGCCGCGAACTGGAAAAGGACATGCACTATTACCAATCATGCCTGG
AGGCCATTCTGCAGAATTCTCCAGATGCCAAAATATTTTGCTTGGTACACAAAATGGATCTGGTACAGGA
GGATCAACGGGACCTGATTTTTAAAGAGCGAGAAGAAGATTTGAGGCGTTTGTCTCGCCCATTGGAATGT
TCTTGTTTCCGAACATCTATCTGGGATGAAACCCTCTATAA
